Addgene plasmid #40002: EKAR2G_design2_mTFP_105_Venus_195
Depositing lab: Olivier Pertz. Depositing organization: University of Basel. Publication: A Versatile Toolkit to Produce Sensitive FRET Biosensors to Visualize Signaling in Time and Space. Fritz RD, Letzelter M, Reimann A, Martin K, Fusco L, Ritsma L, Ponsioen B, Fluri E, Schulte-Merker S, van Rheenen J, Pertz O. Sci Signal. 2013 Jul 23;6(285):rs12. doi: 10.1126/scisignal.2004135. PubMed 23882122.
Backbone
  Vector backbone: pTriEx4
  Backbone manufacturer: Novagen
  Backbone size w/o insert (bp): 4900
  Total vector size (bp): 6900
  Vector type: Mammalian Expression, Bacterial Expression, Insect Expression
Growth in bacteria
  Bacterial resistance: Ampicillin, 100 μg/mL
  Growth temperature: 37°C
  Growth strain: Top10
  Copy number: High Copy
Gene/Insert
  Gene/Insert name: Erk activity reporter
  Species: Synthetic
  Insert size (bp): 1994
  Promoter: CMV
  Tag / fusion protein: His-Myc (N terminal on insert)
  Cloning method: Restriction Enzyme; 5′ cloning site PacI (not destroyed); 3′ cloning site XhoI (not destroyed)
  Sequencing primers: 5′ ctggttattgtgctgtctc; 3′ tcagtggtatttgtga
Resource information
  A portion of this plasmid was derived from a plasmid made by: Karel Svoboda, Janelia Farm Research Campus, Howard Hughes Medical Institute, Ashburn
Terms and licenses: Academic/Nonprofit Terms; Industry Terms: Not Available to Industry
Depositor comments: A genetically encoded fluorescent sensor of ERK activity. 2008. PNAS 205(49)
How to cite: EKAR2G_design2_mTFP_105_Venus_195 was a gift from Olivier Pertz (Addgene plasmid # 40002 ; http://n2t.net/addgene:40002 ; RRID:Addgene_40002)
