[The description below was written by a language model from this plasmid's Addgene catalogue record.]
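Description:
EKAR2G_design2_mTFP_105_Venus_195 is a genetically encoded FRET biosensor for ERK kinase activity, carried in the pTriEx4 backbone (Novagen). This is a multi-host expression vector catalogued for use in mammalian, bacterial and insect cells. The plasmid is about 6.9 kb in total, of which roughly 4.9 kb is backbone. It is maintained in E. coli as a high-copy plasmid under ampicillin selection. The record lists no marker for selection in eukaryotic cells and includes no feature table, so other backbone elements cannot be confirmed from the information given.

The payload is a synthetic insert of about 2 kb, described as an Erk activity reporter. It was cloned between PacI and XhoI sites, both of which remain intact, and is expressed from a CMV promoter with an N-terminal His-Myc tag for purification and detection. The construct name indicates an mTFP donor paired with a Venus acceptor. The numbers 105 and 195 most likely denote particular variants of each fluorophore, such as circular permutations, although the record does not define them. "Design2" similarly suggests one of several sensor topologies tested.

Part of the plasmid derives from an earlier ERK activity sensor (EKAR). In sensors of this type, phosphorylation of a substrate motif by ERK drives a conformational change that alters energy transfer between the two fluorescent proteins. The exact sensing module in this variant is not spelled out in the record. The construct belongs to a toolkit for building and optimising sensitive FRET biosensors, and it is suited to live-cell ratiometric imaging of ERK signalling in time and space.
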