>Addgene plasmid #40002 | EKAR2G_design2_mTFP_105_Venus_195 | depositor partial sequence | sequence record 50850 | Biosensor
CCATGGCACACCATCACCACCATCACGGGAGCGGGGAGCAGAAACTAATATCAGAGGAGGATCTTGGCTC
AGGAACCGGTAGATCTGGGCACATGGCGGACGAGGAGAAGCTGCCGCCCGGCTGGGAGAAGCGCATGAGC
CGCAGCTCAGGCCGAGTGTACTACTTCAACCACATCACTAACGCCAGCCAGTGGGAGCGGCCCAGCGGCA
ACAGCAGCAGTGGTGGCAAAAACGGGCAGGGGGAGCCTGCCAGGAAGCTGCGCATTCTGCAGTCGACTAG
GGAGCAAGGGCTTGTGGGATCCGAGGACAAGGGCATCGTGAAGGTGAAGTCCGACATCTCCATGGAGGAG
GACTCCTTCATCTACGAGATACACCTCAAGGGCGAGAACTTCCCCCCCAACGGCCCCGTGATGCAGAAGA
AGACCACCGGCTGGGACGCCTCCACCGAGAGGATGTACGTGCGCGACGGCGTGCTGAAGGGCGACGTCAA
GCACAAGCTGCTGCTGGAGGGCGGCGGCCACCACCGCGTTGACTTCAAGACCATCTACAGGGCCAAGAAG
GCGGTGAAGCTGCCCGACTATCACTTTGTGGACCACCGCATCGAGATCCTGAACCACGACAAGGACTACA
ACAAGGTGACCGTTTACGAGAGCGCCGTGGCCCGCAACTCCACCGACGGCATGGACGAGCTGTACAAGGG
TGCTAGCGGAGGAATGGTGAGCAAGGGCGAGGAGACCACAATGGGCGTAATCAAGCCCGACATGAAGATC
AAGCTGAAGATGGAGGGCAACGTGAATGGCCACGCCTTCGTGATCGAGGGCGAGGGCGAGGGCAAGCCCT
ACGACGGCACCAACACCATCAACCTGGAGGTGAAGGAGGGAGCCCCCCTGCCCTTCTCCTACGACATTCT
GACCACCGCGTTCGCCTACGGCAACAGGGCCTTCACCAAGTACCCCGACGACATCCCCAACTACTTCAAG
CAGTCCTTCCCCGAGGGCTACTCTTGGGAGCGCACCATGACCTTCTCCGGAACTTCTGGTTCTGGTAAAC
CTGGTTCTGGTGAAGGTTCTACTAAAGCGGCCGCCATGCTGCTGCCCGACAACCACTACCTGAGCTACCA
GTCCGCCCTGAGCAAAGACCCCAACGAGAAGCGCGATCACATGGTCCTGCTGGAGTTCGTGACCGCCGCC
GGGATCACTCTCGGCATGGACGAGCTGTACAAGGGTGGCAGCGGTGGCATGGTGAGCAAGGGCGAGGAGC
TGTTCACCGGGGTGGTGCCCATCCTGGTCGAGCTGGACGGCGACGTAAACGGCCACAAGTTCAGCGTGTC
CGGCGAGGGCGAGGGCGATGCCACCTACGGCAAGCTGACCCTGAAGCTGATCTGCACCACCGGCAAGCTG
CCCGTGCCCTGGCCCACCCTCGTGACCACCCTGGGCTACGGCCTGATGTGCTTCGCCCGCTACCCCGACC
ACATGAAGCAGCACGACTTCTTCAAGTCCGCCATGCCCGAAGGCTACGTCCAGGAGCGCACCATCTTCTT
CAAGGACGACGGCAACTACAAGACCCGCGCCGAGGTGAAGTTCGAGGGCGACACCCTGGTGAACCGCATC
GAGCTGAAGGGCATCGACTTCAAGGAGGACGGCAACATCCTGGGGCACAAGCTGGAGTACAACTACAACA
GCCACAACGTCTATATCACCGCCGACAAGCAGAAGAACGGCATCAAGGCCAACTTCAAGATCCGCCACAA
CATCGAGGACGGCGGCGTGCAGCTCGCCGACCACTACCAGCAGAACACCCCCATCGGCGACGGCCCCGTG
GGTACCGCTGACCAACTGACTGAAGAGTGGTCGACGGTACAGCGGACCGCGCCTGACGTACCACGTACAC
CAGTAGGAAAGGCAAAGCTTTCATTCCAATTCCCGCGGGCGCGGGATATCCTTCAAAAAAAACTTGAAGA
ACTTGAACTTGACGAATGAGATATCTGACTCGAG
