>Addgene plasmid #40002 | EKAR2G_design2_mTFP_105_Venus_195 | addgene partial sequence | sequence record 54687 | pTriExUP 5'-GGTTATTGTGCTGTCTCATCA-3'
ATACGACTCACTATAGGGGAATTGTGAGCGGATAACAATTCCCCGGAGTTAATCCGGGACCTTTAATTCA
ACCCAACACAATATATTATAGTTAAATAAGAATTATTATCAAATCATTTGTATATTAATTAAAATACTAT
ACTGTAAATTACATTTTATTTACAATCAAAGGAGATATACCATGGCACACCATCACCACCATCACGGGAG
CGGGGAGCAGAAACTAATATCAGAGGAGGATCTTGGCTCAGGAACCGGTAGATCTGGGCACATGGCGGAC
GAGGAGAAGCTGCCGCCCGGCTGGGAGAAGCGCATGAGCCGCAGCTCAGGCCGAGTGTACTACTTCAACC
ACATCACTAACGCCAGCCAGTGGGAGCGGCCCAGCGGCAACAGCAGCAGTGGTGGCAAAAACGGGCAGGG
GGAGCCTGCCAGGAAGCTGCGCATTCTGCAGTCGACTAGGGAGCAAGGGCTTGTGGGATCCGAGGACAAG
GGCATCGTGAAGGTGAAGTCCGACATCTCCATGGAGGAGGACTCCTTCATCTACGAGATACACCTCAAGG
GCGAGAACTTCCCCCCCAACGGCCCCGTGATGCAGAAGAAGACCACCGGCTGGGACGCCTCCACCGAGAG
GATGTACGTGCGCGACGGCGTGCTGAAGGGCGACGTCAAGCACAAGCTGCTGCTGGAGGGCGGCGGCCAC
CACCGCGTTGACTTCAAGACCATCTACAGGGCCAAGAAGGCGGTGAAGCTGCCCGACTATCACTTTGTGG
ACCACCGCATCGAGATCCTGAACCACGACAAGGACTACAACAAGGTGACCGTTTACGAGAGCGCCGTGGC
CCGCAACTCCACCGACGGCATGGACGAGCTGTACAAGGGTGCT
