>Addgene plasmid #40002 | EKAR2G_design2_mTFP_105_Venus_195 | addgene partial sequence | sequence record 54787 | pTriExDOWN 5'-TCGATCTCAGTGGTATTTGTG-3'
CTTCTGATAGGCAGCCTGCACCTGAGGTTAATCACTTAGTGATGGTGATGGTGATGGTGGTGCTCGAGTC
AGATATCTCATTCGTCAAGTTCAAGTTCTTCAAGTTTTTTTTGAAGGATATCCCGCGCCCGCGGGAATTG
GAATGAAAGCTTTGCCTTTCCTACTGGTGTACGTGGTACGTCAGGCGCGGTCCGCTGTACCGTCGACCAC
TCTTCAGTCAGTTGGTCAGCGGTACCCACGGGGCCGTCGCCGATGGGGGTGTTCTGCTGGTAGTGGTCGG
CGAGCTGCACGCCGCCGTCCTCGATGTTGTGGCGGATCTTGAAGTTGGCCTTGATGCCGTTCTTCTGCTT
GTCGGCGGTGATATAGACGTTGTGGCTGTTGTAGTTGTACTCCAGCTTGTGCCCCAGGATGTTGCCGTCC
TCCTTGAAGTCGATGCCCTTCAGCTCGATGCGGTTCACCAGGGTGTCGCCCTCGAACTTCACCTCGGCGC
GGGTCTTGTAGTTGCCGTCGTCCTTGAAGAAGATGGTGCGCTCCTGGACGTAGCCTTCGGGCATGGCGGA
CTTGAAGAAGTCGTGCTGCTTCATGTGGTCGGGGTAGCGGGCGAAGCACATCAGGCCGTAGCCCAGGGTG
GTCACGAGGGTGGGCCAGGGCACGGGCAGCTTGCCGGTGGTGCAGATCAGCTTCAGGGTCAGCTTGCCGT
AGGTGGCATCGCCCTCGCCCTCGCCGGACACGCTGAACTTGTGGCCGTTTACGTCGCCGTCCAGCTCGAC
CAGGATGGGCACCACCCCGGTGAACAGCTCCTCGCCCTTGCTCACCATGCCACCGCTGCCACCCTTGTAC
AGCTCGTCCATGCCGAGAGTGATCCCGGCGGCGGTCACGAACTCCAGCAGGACCATGTGATCGC
