>Addgene plasmid #40002 | EKAR2G_design2_mTFP_105_Venus_195 | addgene partial sequence | sequence record 55410 | EGFP-N 5'-CGTCGCCGTCCAGCTCGACCAG-3'
ACCATGCCACCGCTGCCACCCTTGTACAGCTCGTCCATGCCGAGAGTGATCCCGGCGGCGGTCACGAACT
CCAGCAGGACCATGTGATCGCGCTTCTCGTTGGGGTCTTTGCTCAGGGCGGACTGGTAGCTCAGGTAGTG
GTTGTCGGGCAGCAGCATGGCGGCCGCTTTAGTAGAACCTTCACCAGAACCAGGTTTACCAGAACCAGAA
GTTCCGGAGAAGGTCATGGTGCGCTCCCAAGAGTAGCCCTCGGGGAAGGACTGCTTGAAGTAGTTGGGGA
TGTCGTCGGGGTACTTGGTGAAGGCCCTGTTGCCGTAGGCGAACGCGGTGGTCAGAATGTCGTAGGAGAA
GGGCAGGGGGGCTCCCTCCTTCACCTCCAGGTTGATGGTGTTGGTGCCGTCGTAGGGCTTGCCCTCGCCC
TCGCCCTCGATCACGAAGGCGTGGCCATTCACGTTGCCCTCCATCTTCAGCTTGATCTTCATGTCGGGCT
TGATTACGCCCATTGTGGTCTCCTCGCCCTTGCTCACCATTCCTCCGCTAGCACCCTTGTACAGCTCGTC
CATGCCGTCGGTGGAGTTGCGGGCCACGGCGCTCTCGTAAACGGTCACCTTGTTGTAGTCCTTGTCGTGG
TTCAGGATCTCGATGCGGTGGTCCACAAAGTGATAGTCGGGCAGCTTCACCGCCTTCTTGGCCCTGTAGA
TGGTCTTGAAGTCAACGCGGTGGTGGCCGCCGCCCTCCAGCAGCAGCTTGTGCTTGACGTCGCCCTTCAG
CACGCCGTCGCGCACGTACATCCTCTCGGTGGAGGCGTCCCAGCCGGTGGTCTTCTTCTGCATCACGGGG
CCGTTGGGGGGG
